>Addgene plasmid #201454 | pPB-Neo-COVGT5-d2EGFP-mCherry | addgene full sequence | sequence record 401026 | Addgene NGS Result
TTAACCCTAGAAAGATAGTCTGCGTAAAATTGACGCATGCATTCTTGAAATATTGCTCTCTCTTTCTAAA
TAGCGCGAATCCGTCGCTGTGCATTTAGGACATCTCAGTCGCCGCTTGGAGCTCCCGTGAGGCGTGCTTG
TCAATGCGGTAAGTGTCACTGATTTTGAACTATAACGACCGCGTGAGTCAAAATGACGCATGATTATCTT
TTACGTGACTTTTAAGATTTAACTCATACGATAATTATATTGTTATTTCATGTTCTACTTACGTGATAAC
TTATTATATATATATTTTCTTGTTATAGATATCATCAACTTTGTATAGAAAAGTTGTGGAAGCAGCCGGC
AGGAGAATTGCTTGAACCCAGGAGGCGGAGGTAGCGGTGAGCTGAGATTGCACCACTGCACTCCAGCCTG
GGCAATAAAAGTGAAACTCCATCTCAAAAACAACCACACACACAGAGAAGAGAAAAGAGAAAAGAATAAG
AAAGAATGGGAAGCAAGGAGATGAAGGAGAGGAAGTCGTAGCTGGGAAGGGGACCAGGAAGTGGGTGTCA
GGTCCAAGAGCTGCTAGAAAGAAACGAAACTGAAAGCAGGGAATTTCCCAAGTTTGGGGAAGACAGGAAC
TGCAGCGCCCCTCCCCGTTGGAACATTTGCTCTGAATTAAGAAGAAATGTTGTTATTTACATCTGACCTA
TTTTCTCTAGACCTCAGTGGTTTCCAGGACAACACACTGAGGTTTTGAAGGAGGGGTGCAAGGGGAAGTG
CTGACTCATCTTTTTTGCCACTCCCTTCCCACCCTGTCCCCAGAGGTTTTTCTGTCCCTTTATGTCTATG
AACAAGTACAGCTGAGGCCATCAGCACTGCACACACCTGGAACAGTCTTGTTAAAACAGGACCTCCCTAA
AGGCCAAGAGCTAAGGAAAGAGAAAGTGAAGGACTGAGCAGGCAGCTGAGCCAGAGGTCAGGCTGTAGTG
GGGAGGCCAGAAGGGGCGGGGACAGCCGGGATTGGGAGGGGAGAACAGCAGCGTGGGCGGCTGGCAGAGG
CAGGGAAAGACCAGCAGAGAGGAAAGAGAAACTGGGAGAGGGAGGAAGGGAGGGCACCTGGCATGGACAT
GCCTGGGCAGACCCCATGCCAAATTTCATCCTGTCTCATAGCTTTCCATTCCGTTTCTTTTTCAGTTTCT
CATTGTTACTTCCTGCCCTGCTCTGGTTTGGTGAGTTTTGTCCTTCCTTTGGATAAAAACAATGTCCCCA
CACCCAGTGTTGTGTAATCAGGGAATGAAAGAATCTGCTGTGATGCCAGCACTCAAGGGGACAGTTTCTG
TTGCTGTGGGAACCTGAACTTTGCATTTCCTGACTTTGGGGTAATTAAAATGTCAGCCTTCCAGATGCTG
ACGCAACGAGGTGTGGGAGGGAGTCAGGGGGCGTGTCCAGGAGGTTGGCCAGGCCAATCGGAGGCGGGGC
CAGAGGGTTGACTGGGCAGGCCGGGGGCGGGGCTGGAATAATAATAAGAGATGGTAGGGGCGGGTGTAGG
CTTTGCTTTATGGTGATGCCAGGACAGTTTTGTTTTCCATTTCCCTGTGCCATAAAACGGCTTTCTTGGA
AAGCTACCAGATATTCCCCACTAAAAGTCTTCAAGGTCACTCCGTGGAAAAGGGAGGGCTACTTTTGAAG
GGGGTCACTTTCCTTCAGCTATGGGGGCAGCTGAGCCAGAGGTCAGGCTGTAGTGGGGAGGCCAGAAGGG
GCGGGGACAGCCGGGATTGGGAGGGGAGAACAGCAGCGTGGGCGGCTGGCAGAGGCAGGGAAAGACCAGC
AGAGAGGAAAGAGAAACTGGGAGACAAGTTTGTACAAAAAAGCAGGCTGCCACCATGGTGAGCAAGGGCG
AGGAGCTGTTCACCGGGGTGGTGCCCATCCTGGTCGAGCTGGACGGCGACGTAAACGGCCACAAGTTCAG
CGTGTCCGGCGAGGGCGAGGGCGATGCCACCTACGGCAAGCTGACCCTGAAGTTCATCTGCACCACCGGC
AAGCTGCCCGTGCCCTGGCCCACCCTCGTGACCACCCTGACCTACGGCGTGCAGTGCTTCAGCCGCTACC
CCGACCACATGAAGCAGCACGACTTCTTCAAGTCCGCCATGCCCGAAGGCTACGTCCAGGAGCGCACCAT
CTTCTTCAAGGACGACGGCAACTACAAGACCCGCGCCGAGGTGAAGTTCGAGGGCGACACCCTGGTGAAC
CGCATCGAGCTGAAGGGCATCGACTTCAAGGAGGACGGCAACATCCTGGGGCACAAGCTGGAGTACAACT
ACAACAGCCACAACGTCTATATCATGGCCGACAAGCAGAAGAACGGCATCAAGGTGAACTTCAAGATCCG
CCACAACATCGAGGACGGCAGCGTGCAGCTCGCCGACCACTACCAGCAGAACACCCCCATCGGCGACGGC
CCCGTGCTGCTGCCCGACAACCACTACCTGAGCACCCAGTCCGCCCTGAGCAAAGACCCCAACGAGAAGC
GCGATCACATGGTCCTGCTGGAGTTCGTGACCGCCGCCGGGATCACTCTCGGCATGGACGAGCTGTACAA
GAAGCTTAGCCATGGCTTCCCGCCGGAGGTGGAGGAGCAGGATGATGGCACGCTGCCCATGTCTTGTGCC
CAGGAGAGCGGGATGGACCGTCACCCTGCAGCCTGTGCTTCTGCTAGGATCAATGTGTAGACCCAGCTTT
CTTGTACAAAGTGGTGATCCTCAGGTGCAGGCTGCCTATCAGAAGGTGGTGGCTGGTGTGGCCAATGCCC
TGGCTCACAAATACCACTGAGATCTTTTTCCCTCTGCCAAAAATTATGGGGACATCATGAAGCCCCTTGA
GCATCTGACTTCTGGCTAATAAAGGAAATTTATTTTCATTGCAATAGTGTGTTGGAATTTTTTGTGTCTC
TCACTCGGAAGGACATATGGGAGGGCAAATCATTTAAAACATCAGAATGAGTATTTGGTTTAGAGTTTGG
CAACATATGCCCATATGCTGGCTGCCATGAACAAAGGTTGGCTATAAAGAGGTCATCAGTATATGAAACA
GCCCCCTGCTGTCCATTCCTTATTCCATAGAAAAGCCTTGACTTGAGGTTAGATTTTTTTTATATTTTGT
TTTGTGTTATTTTTTTCTTTAACATCCCTAAAATTTTCCTTACATGTTTTACTAGCCAGATTTTTCCTCC
TCTCCTGACTACTCCCAGTCATAGCTGTCCCTCTTCTCTTATGGAGATCCCTCGACCTGCAGCCCAAGCT
TCGCGTTGACATTGATTATTGACTAGTTATTAATAGTAATCAATTACGGGGTCATTAGTTCATAGCCCAT
ATATGGAGTTCCGCGTTACATAACTTACGGTAAATGGCCCGCCTGGCTGACCGCCCAACGACCCCCGCCC
ATTGACGTCAATAATGACGTATGTTCCCATAGTAACGCCAATAGGGACTTTCCATTGACGTCAATGGGTG
GAGTATTTACGGTAAACTGCCCACTTGGCAGTACATCAAGTGTATCATATGCCAAGTACGCCCCCTATTG
ACGTCAATGACGGTAAATGGCCCGCCTGGCATTATGCCCAGTACATGACCTTATGGGACTTTCCTACTTG
GCAGTACATCTACGTATTAGTCATCGCTATTACCATGGTGATGCGGTTTTGGCAGTACATCAATGGGCGT
GGATAGCGGTTTGACTCACGGGGATTTCCAAGTCTCCACCCCATTGACGTCAATGGGAGTTTGTTTTGGC
ACCAAAATCAACGGGACTTTCCAAAATGTCGTAACAACTCCGCCCCATTGACGCAAATGGGCGGTAGGCG
TGTACGGTGGGAGGTCTATATAAGCAGAGCTCTCTGGCTAACTAGAGAACCCACTGCGCCACCATGATTG
AACAAGATGGATTGCACGCAGGTTCTCCGGCCGCTTGGGTGGAGAGGCTATTCGGCTATGACTGGGCACA
ACAGACAATCGGCTGCTCTGATGCCGCCGTGTTCCGGCTGTCAGCGCAGGGGCGCCCGGTTCTTTTTGTC
AAGACCGACCTGTCCGGTGCCCTGAATGAACTGCAAGACGAGGCAGCGCGGCTATCGTGGCTGGCCACGA
CGGGCGTTCCTTGCGCAGCTGTGCTCGACGTTGTCACTGAAGCGGGAAGGGACTGGCTGCTATTGGGCGA
AGTGCCGGGGCAGGATCTCCTGTCATCTCACCTTGCTCCTGCCGAGAAAGTATCCATCATGGCTGATGCA
ATGCGGCGGCTGCATACGCTTGATCCGGCTACCTGCCCATTCGACCACCAAGCGAAACATCGCATCGAGC
GAGCACGTACTCGGATGGAAGCCGGTCTTGTCGATCAGGATGATCTGGACGAAGAGCATCAGGGGCTCGC
GCCAGCCGAACTGTTCGCCAGGCTCAAGGCGAGCATGCCCGACGGCGAGGATCTCGTCGTGACCCATGGC
GATGCCTGCTTGCCGAATATCATGGTGGAAAATGGCCGCTTTTCTGGATTCATCGACTGTGGCCGGCTGG
GTGTGGCGGACCGCTATCAGGACATAGCGTTGGCTACCCGTGATATTGCTGAAGAGCTTGGCGGCGAATG
GGCTGACCGCTTCCTCGTGCTTTACGGTATCGCCGCTCCCGATTCGCAGCGCATCGCCTTCTATCGCCTT
CTTGACGAGTTCTTCTGACTCGAGTCTAGAGGGCCCGTTTAAACCCGCTGATCAGCCTCGACTGTGCCTT
CTAGTTGCCAGCCATCTGTTGTTTGCCCCTCCCCCGTGCCTTCCTTGACCCTGGAAGGTGCCACTCCCAC
TGTCCTTTCCTAATAAAATGAGGAAATTGCATCGCATTGTCTGAGTAGGTGTCATTCTATTCTGGGGGGT
GGGGTGGGGCAGGACAGCAAGGGGGAGGATTGGGAAGACAATAGCAGGCATGCTGGGGATGCGGTGGGCT
CTATGGCTCGAGTTAATTAACGAGAGCATAATATTGATATGTGCCAAAGTTGTTTCTGACTGACTAATAA
GTATAATTTGTTTCTATTATGTATAGGTTAAGCTAATTACTTATTTTATAATACAACATGACTGTTTTTA
AAGTACAAAATAAGTTTATTTTTGTAAAAGAGAGAATGTTTAAAAGTTTTGTTACTTTATAGAAGAAATT
TTGAGTTTTTGTTTTTTTTTAATAAATAAATAAACATAAATAAATTGTTTGTTGAATTTATTATTAGTAT
GTAAGTGTAAATATAATAAAACTTAATATCTATTCAAATTAATAAATAAACCTCGATATACAGACCGATA
AAACACATGCGTCAATTTTACGCATGATTATCTTTAACGTACGTCACAATATGATTATCTTTCTAGGGTT
AAATAATAGTTTCTAATTTTTTTATTATTCAGCCTGCTGTCGTGAATACCGAGCTCCAATTCGCCCTATA
GTGAGTCGTATTACAATTCACTGGCCGTCGTTTTACAACGTCGTGACTGGGAAAACCCTGGCGTTACCCA
ACTTAATCGCCTTGCAGCACATCCCCCTTTCGCCAGCTGGCGTAATAGCGAAGAGGCCCGCACCGATCGC
CCTTCCCAACAGTTGCGCAGCCTGAATGGCGAATGGG
[124 nt withheld, positions 5638-5761]
C
[91 nt withheld, positions 5763-5853]
A
[49 nt withheld, positions 5855-5903]
CCTTTGACGTTGGAGTCCACGTTCTTT
[37 nt withheld, positions 5931-5967]
ACCCTATCTCGGTCTATTCTTTTGATTTATAAGGGATTTTGCCGATTTCGGCCTATTGGTTAAAAAATGA
GCTGATTTAACAAAAATTTAACGCGAATTTTAACAAAATATTAACGCTTACAATTTAGGTGGCACTTTTC
GGGGAAATGTGCGCGGAACCCCTATTTGTTTATTTTTCTAAATACATTCAAATATGTATCCGCTCATGAG
ACAATAACCCTGATAAATGCTTCAATAATATTGAAAAAGGAAGAGTATGAGTATTCAACATTTCCGTGTC
GCCCTTATTCCCTTTTTTGCGGCATTTTGCCTTCCTGTTTTTGCTCACCCAGAAACGCTGGTGAAAGTAA
AAGATGCTGAAGATCAGTTGGGTGCACGAGTGGGTTACATCGAACTGGATCTCAACAGCGGTAAGATCCT
TGAGAGTTTTCGCCCCGAAGAACGTTTTCCAATGATGAGCACTTTTAAAGTTCTGCTATGTGGCGCGGTA
TTATCCCGTATTGACGCCGGGCAAGAGCAACTCGGTCGCCGCATACACTATTCTCAGAATGACTTGGTTG
AGTACTCACCAGTCACAGAAAAGCATCTTACGGATGGCATGACAGTAAGAGAATTATGCAGTGCTGCCAT
AACCATGAGTGATAACACTGCGGCCAACTTACTTCTGACAACGATCGGAGGACCGAAGGAGCTAACCGCT
TTTTTGCACAACATGGGGGATCATGTAACTCGCCTTGATCGTTGGGAACCGGAGCTGAATGAAGCCATAC
CAAACGACGAGCGTGACACCACGATGCCTGTAGCAATGGCAACAACGTTGCGCAAACTATTAACTGGCGA
ACTACTTACTCTAGCTTCCCGGCAACAATTAATAGACTGGATGGAGGCGGATAAAGTTGCAGGACCACTT
CTGCGCTCGGCCCTTCCGGCTGGCTGGTTTATTGCTGATAAATCTGGAGCCGGTGAGCGTGGGTCTCGCG
GTATCATTGCAGCACTGGGGCCAGATGGTAAGCCCTCCCGTATCGTAGTTATCTACACGACGGGGAGTCA
GGCAACTATGGATGAACGAAATAGACAGATCGCTGAGATAGGTGCCTCACTGATTAAGCATTGGTAACTG
TCAGACCAAGTTTACTCATATATACTTTAGATTGATTTAAAACTTCATTTTTAATTTAAAAGGATCTAGG
TGAAGATCCTTTTTGATAATCTCATGACCAAAATCCCTTAACGTGAGTTTTCGTTCCACTGAGCGTCAGA
CCCCGTAGAAAAGATCAAAGGATCTTCTTGAGATCCTTTTTTTCTGCGCGTAATCTGCTGCTTGCAAACA
AAAAAACCACCGCTACCAGCGGTGGTTTGTTTGCCGGATCAAGAGCTACCAACTCTTTTTCCGAAGGTAA
CTGGCTTCAGCAGAGCGCAGATACCAAATACTGTTCTTCTAGTGTAGCCGTAGTTAGGCCACCACTTCAA
GAACTCTGTAGCACCGCCTACATACCTCGCTCTGCTAATCCTGTTACCAGTGGCTGCTGCCAGTGGCGAT
AAGTCGTGTCTTACCGGGTTGGACTCAAGACGATAGTTACCGGATAAGGCGCAGCGGTCGGGCTGAACGG
GGGGTTCGTGCACACAGCCCAGCTTGGAGCGAACGACCTACACCGAACTGAGATACCTACAGCGTGAGCT
ATGAGAAAGCGCCACGCTTCCCGAAGGGAGAAAGGCGGACAGGTATCCGGTAAGCGGCAGGGTCGGAACA
GGAGAGCGCACGAGGGAGCTTCCAGGGGGAAACGCCTGGTATCTTTATAGTCCTGTCGGGTTTCGCCACC
TCTGACTTGAGCGTCGATTTTTGTGATGCTCGTCAGGGGGGCGGAGCCTATGGAAAAACGCCAGCAACGC
GGCCTTTTTACGGTTCCTGGCCTTTTGCTGGCCTTTTGCTCACATGTTCTTTCCTGCGTTATCCCCTGAT
TCTGTGGATAACCGTATTACCGCCTTTGAGTGAGCTGATACCGCTCGCCGCAGCCGAACGACCGAGCGCA
GCGAGTCAGTGAGCGAGGAAGCGGAAGAGCGCCCAATACGCAAACCGCCTCTCCCCGCGCGTTGGCCGAT
TCATTAATGCAGCTGGCACGACAGGTTTCCCGACTGGAAAGCGGGCAGTGAGCGCAACGCAATTAATGTG
AGTTAGCTCACTCATTAGGCACCCCAGGCTTTACACTTTATGCTTCCGGCTCGTATGTTGTGTGGAATTG
TGAGCGGATAACAATTTCACACAGGAAACAGCTATGACCATGATTACGCCAAGCTCGAAATTAACCCTCA
CTAAAGGGAACAAAAGCTGGTACCTCGCGCGACTTGGTTTGCCATTCTTTAGCGCGCGTCGCGTCACACA
GCTTGGCCACAATGTGGTTTTTGTCAAACGAAGATTCTATGACGTGTTTAAAGTTTAGGTCGAGTAAAGC
GCAAATCTTTT
Features (pLannotate 1.2.2; 23 found; start..end, strand, type, name):
    316..336     +  protein_bind   attB4: mutant version of attB; core recombination site for the Gateway® BP reaction BP Clonase™
    336..443     -  CDS            CCNJL (fragment): CCNJL_HUMAN - Experimental evidence at protein level: Swiss-Prot protein existence level 1. From Homo sapiens (Human).
   1844..1868    +  protein_bind   attB1: mutant version of attB; recombination site for the Gateway® BP reaction BP Clonase™
   1875..2720    +  CDS            d2EGFP: EGFP destabilized by fusion to residues 422-461 of mouse ornithine decarboxylase, giving an in vivo half-life of ~2 hours mammalian codon-optimized
   2721..2745    -  protein_bind   attB2: mutant version of attB; recombination site for the Gateway® BP reaction BP Clonase™
   2749..2817    +  CDS            HBB (fragment): HBB_PONPY - Experimental evidence at transcript level: Swiss-Prot protein existence level 2. Involved in oxygen transport from the lung to the various peripheral tissues. From Pongo pygmaeus (Bornean orangutan).
   2888..2943    +  polyA_signal   β-globin poly(A) signal: rabbit β-globin polyadenylation signal (Gil and Proudfoot, 1987)
   3298..3677    +  enhancer       CMV enhancer: human cytomegalovirus immediate early enhancer
   3678..3881    +  promoter       CMV promoter: human cytomegalovirus (CMV) immediate early promoter
   3914..4708    +  CDS            NeoR/KanR: aminoglycoside phosphotransferase from Tn5; aph(3')-II (or nptII); confers resistance to neomycin, kanamycin, and G418 (Geneticin®)
   4752..4976    +  polyA_signal   bGH poly(A) signal: bovine growth hormone polyadenylation signal
   5455..5473    -  promoter       T7 promoter: promoter for bacteriophage T7 RNA polymerase
   5476..5633    +  CDS            lacZα (fragment): LacZα fragment of β-galactosidase; lacZ fragment
   5638..6066    +  rep_origin     f1 ori (sequence partly withheld): f1 bacteriophage origin of replication; arrow indicates direction of (+) strand synthesis
   6119..6223    +  promoter       AmpR promoter: bla
   6224..7084    +  CDS            AmpR: β-lactamase; bla; confers resistance to ampicillin, carbenicillin, and related antibiotics
   7255..7843    +  rep_origin     ori: high-copy-number ColE1/pMB1/pBR322/pUC origin of replication
   8026..8118    +  CDS            lacI (fragment): lac repressor; lacI; The lac repressor binds to the lac operator to inhibit transcription in E. coli. This inhibition can be relieved by adding lactose or isopropyl-β-D-thiogalactopyranoside (IPTG).
   8131..8152    +  protein_bind   CAP binding site: CAP binding activates transcription in the presence of cAMP. E. coli catabolite activator protein
   8167..8197    +  promoter       lac promoter: promoter for the E. coli lac operon
   8205..8221    +  protein_bind   lac operator: The lac repressor binds to the lac operator to inhibit transcription in E. coli. This inhibition can be relieved by adding lactose or isopropyl-β-D-thiogalactopyranoside (IPTG). lac repressor encoded by lacI
   8266..8284    +  promoter       T3 promoter: promoter for bacteriophage T3 RNA polymerase
   8301..4       -  CDS            FP (fragment) (across the origin): FP25_NPVAC - Experimental evidence at protein level: Swiss-Prot protein existence level 1. From Autographa californica nuclear polyhedrosis virus (AcMNPV).
