[The description below was written by a language model from this plasmid's Addgene catalogue record and pLannotate feature annotations shown in this document.]
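Description:
pPB-Neo-COVGT5-d2EGFP-mCherry is a mammalian PiggyBac transposon expression vector, built on a commercial PiggyBac backbone, that serves as a synthetic fluorescent reporter for tracing the response of epithelial cells to SARS-CoV-2 infection. It is propagated in E. coli as a high-copy plasmid through a ColE1/pUC-type origin with β-lactamase (ampicillin) selection. It also carries an f1 origin and leftover cloning-vector elements: a lacZα fragment, lac promoter and operator, and T3 and T7 promoters. The PiggyBac terminal repeats are not annotated as such. A short baculovirus-derived fragment spanning the sequence origin may reflect transposon-flanking sequence, but the record does not confirm this.

The payload is assembled with Gateway-type recombination sites. An approximately 1.5 kb region between attB4 and attB1 sits directly upstream of the reporter and presumably holds the COVGT5 synthetic regulatory element. According to the depositor, this element was designed from human SARS-CoV-2 signature genes and transcription factor genes, and the alternative name suggests it combines the COVGT4 and COVGT1 designs. The only annotation in this region is a small hit to a human gene fragment. The region drives d2EGFP, a destabilised EGFP with a half-life of roughly two hours, so fluorescence follows current rather than accumulated promoter activity. The d2EGFP is flanked by attB1 and attB2 and terminated by a rabbit β-globin polyadenylation signal. A separate CMV enhancer/promoter–NeoR–bGH poly(A) cassette allows G418 selection of stably transposed cells.

Although the name includes mCherry, no mCherry coding sequence is annotated in the sequenced record. The listed insert size also equals the full 8,428 nt plasmid length, so these catalogue details should be treated with caution.
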