Addgene plasmid #201454: pPB-Neo-COVGT5-d2EGFP-mCherry
Purpose: Fluorescent reporter for genetic tracing of epithelial cell SARS-CoV2 response.
Depositing lab: Gaetano Gargiulo. Depositing organization: Max-Delbrueck-Centrum fuer Molekulare Medizin (MDC). Publication: Pharmacological modulators of epithelial immunity uncovered by synthetic genetic tracing of SARS-CoV-2 infection responses. Jiang B, Schmitt MJ, Rand U, Company C, Dramaretska Y, Grossmann M, Serresi M, Cicin-Sain L, Gargiulo G. Sci Adv. 2023 Jun 23;9(25):eadf4975. doi: 10.1126/sciadv.adf4975. Epub 2023 Jun 21. PubMed 37343108.
Backbone
  Vector backbone: Mammalian PiggyBac Expression Vector
  Backbone manufacturer: Vectorbuilder
  Backbone size w/o insert (bp): 6931
  Vector type: Synthetic Biology
  Selectable markers: Neomycin (select with G418)
Growth in bacteria
  Bacterial resistance: Ampicillin, 100 μg/mL
  Growth temperature: 37°C
  Growth strain: NEB Stable
  Copy number: High Copy
Gene/Insert
  Gene/Insert name: COVGT5_d2EGFP (alt names: COVGT5; COVGT4+COVGT1_d2EGFP)
  Species: H. sapiens (human)
  Insert size (bp): 8428
  Cloning method: Unknown
Terms and licenses: Academic/Nonprofit Terms; Industry Terms: Not Available to Industry
Depositor comments: We used SARS-CoV-2 signature & transcription factor genes to design reporters that model infection response in epithelial cells (Blanko-Melo et al.,2020; Wyler et al.,2020; Lamers et al.,2020).
How to cite: pPB-Neo-COVGT5-d2EGFP-mCherry was a gift from Gaetano Gargiulo (Addgene plasmid # 201454 ; http://n2t.net/addgene:201454 ; RRID:Addgene_201454)
