>Addgene plasmid #201454 | pPB-Neo-COVGT5-d2EGFP-mCherry | depositor partial sequence | sequence record 390612 | COVGT5
GGCAGGAGAATTGCTTGAACCCAGGAGGCGGAGGTAGCGGTGAGCTGAGATTGCACCACTGCACTCCAGC
CTGGGCAATAAAAGTGAAACTCCATCTCAAAAACAACCACACACACAGAGAAGAGAAAAGAGAAAAGAAT
AAGAAAGAATGGGAAGCAAGGAGATGAAGGAGAGGAAGTCGTAGCTGGGAAGGGGACCAGGAAGTGGGTG
TCAGGTCCAAGAGCTGCTAGAAAGAAACGAAACTGAAAGCAGGGAATTTCCCAAGTTTGGGGAAGACAGG
AACTGCAGCGCCCCTCCCCGTTGGAACATTTGCTCTGAATTAAGAAGAAATGTTGTTATTTACATCTGAC
CTATTTTCTCTAGACCTCAGTGGTTTCCAGGACAACACACTGAGGTTTTGAAGGAGGGGTGCAAGGGGAA
GTGCTGACTCATCTTTTTTGCCACTCCCTTCCCACCCTGTCCCCAGAGGTTTTTCTGTCCCTTTATGTCT
ATGAACAAGTACAGCTGAGGCCATCAGCACTGCACACACCTGGAACAGTCTTGTTAAAACAGGACCTCCC
TAAAGGCCAAGAGCTAAGGAAAGAGAAAGTGAAGGACTGAGCAGGCAGCTGAGCCAGAGGTCAGGCTGTA
GTGGGGAGGCCAGAAGGGGCGGGGACAGCCGGGATTGGGAGGGGAGAACAGCAGCGTGGGCGGCTGGCAG
AGGCAGGGAAAGACCAGCAGAGAGGAAAGAGAAACTGGGAGAGGGAGGAAGGGAGGGCACCTGGCATGGA
CATGCCTGGGCAGACCCCATGCCAAATTTCATCCTGTCTCATAGCTTTCCATTCCGTTTCTTTTTCAGTT
TCTCATTGTTACTTCCTGCCCTGCTCTGGTTTGGTGAGTTTTGTCCTTCCTTTGGATAAAAACAATGTCC
CCACACCCAGTGTTGTGTAATCAGGGAATGAAAGAATCTGCTGTGATGCCAGCACTCAAGGGGACAGTTT
CTGTTGCTGTGGGAACCTGAACTTTGCATTTCCTGACTTTGGGGTAATTAAAATGTCAGCCTTCCAGATG
CTGACGCAACGAGGTGTGGGAGGGAGTCAGGGGGCGTGTCCAGGAGGTTGGCCAGGCCAATCGGAGGCGG
GGCCAGAGGGTTGACTGGGCAGGCCGGGGGCGGGGCTGGAATAATAATAAGAGATGGTAGGGGCGGGTGT
AGGCTTTGCTTTATGGTGATGCCAGGACAGTTTTGTTTTCCATTTCCCTGTGCCATAAAACGGCTTTCTT
GGAAAGCTACCAGATATTCCCCACTAAAAGTCTTCAAGGTCACTCCGTGGAAAAGGGAGGGCTACTTTTG
AAGGGGGTCACTTTCCTTCAGCTATGGGGGCAGCTGAGCCAGAGGTCAGGCTGTAGTGGGGAGGCCAGAA
GGGGCGGGGACAGCCGGGATTGGGAGGGGAGAACAGCAGCGTGGGCGGCTGGCAGAGGCAGGGAAAGACC
AGCAGAGAGGAAAGAGAAACTGGGAGA
